>Addgene plasmid #67828 | CAG-FLEx(FRT)-G | depositor full sequence | sequence record 117710 | CAG-FLEx(FRT)-G sequence 7719 bps
CCTGCAGGCAGCTGCGCGCTCGCTCGCTCACTGAGGCCGCCCGGGCAAAGCCCGGGCGTCGGGCGACCTT
TGGTCGCCCGGCCTCAGTGAGCGAGCGAGCGCGCAGAGAGGGAGTGGCCAACTCCATCACTAGGGGTTCC
TGCGGCCGCACGCGTCTGCAGGAATCTAGTTATTAATAGTAATCAATTACGGGGTCATTAGTTCATAGCC
CATATATGGAGTTCCGCGTTACATAACTTACGGTAAATGGCCCGCCTGGCTGACCGCCCAACGACCCCCG
CCCATTGACGTCAATAATGACGTATGTTCCCATAGTAACGCCAATAGGGACTTTCCATTGACGTCAATGG
GTGGAGTATTTACGGTAAACTGCCCACTTGGCAGTACATCAAGTGTATCATATGCCAAGTACGCCCCCTA
TTGACGTCAATGACGGTAAATGGCCCGCCTGGCATTATGCCCAGTACATGACCTTATGGGACTTTCCTAC
TTGGCAGTACATCTACGTATTAGTCATCGCTATTACCATGGTCGAGGTGAGCCCCACGTTCTGCTTCACT
CTCCCCATCTCCCCCCCCTCCCCACCCCCAATTTTGTATTTATTTATTTTTTAATTATTTTGTGCAGCGA
TGGGGGCGGGGGGGGGGGGGGGGCGCGCGCCAGGCGGGGCGGGGCGGGGCGAGGGGCGGGGCGGGGCGAG
GCGGAGAGGTGCGGCGGCAGCCAATCAGAGCGGCGCGCTCCGAAAGTTTCCTTTTATGGCGAGGCGGCGG
CGGCGGCGGCCCTATAAAAAGCGAAGCGCGCGGCGGGCGGGGAGTCGCTGCGACGCTGCCTTCGCCCCGT
GCCCCGCTCCGCCGCCGCCTCGCGCCGCCCGCCCCGGCTCTGACTGACCGCGTTACTCCCACAGGTGAGC
GGGCGGGACGGCCCTTCTCCTCCGGGCTGTAATTAGCGCTTGGTTTAATGACGGCTTGTTTCTTTTCTGT
GGCTGCGTGAAAGCCTTGAGGGGCTCCGGGAGGGCCCTTTGTGCGGGGGGAGCGGCTCGGGGGGTGCGTG
CGTGTGTGTGTGCGTGGGGAGCGCCGCGTGCGGCTCCGCGCTGCCCGGCGGCTGTGAGCGCTGCGGGCGC
GGCGCGGGGCTTTGTGCGCTCCGCAGTGTGCGCGAGGGGAGCGCGGCCGGGGGCGGTGCCCCGCGGTGCG
GGGGGGGCTGCGAGGGGAACAAAGGCTGCGTGCGGGGTGTGTGCGTGGGGGGGTGAGCAGGGGGTGTGGG
CGCGTCGGTCGGGCTGCAACCCCCCCTGCACCCCCCTCCCCGAGTTGCTGAGCACGGCCCGGCTTCGGGT
GCGGGGCTCCGTACGGGGCGTGGCGCGGGGCTCGCCGTGCCGGGCGGGGGGTGGCGGCAGGTGGGGGTGC
CGGGCGGGGCGGGGCCGCCTCGGGCCGGGGAGGGCTCGGGGGAGGGGCGCGGCGGCCCCCGGAGCGCCGG
CGGCTGTCGAGGCGCGGCGAGCCGCAGCCATTGCCTTTTATGGTAATCGTGCGAGAGGGCGCAGGGACTT
CCTTTGTCCCAAATCTGTGCGGAGCCGAAATCTGGGAGGCGCCGCCGCACCCCCTCTAGCGGGCGCGGGG
CGAAGCGGTGCGGCGCCGGCAGGAAGGAAATGGGCGGGGAGGGCCTTCGTGCGTCGCCGCGCCGCCGTCC
CCTTCTCCCTCTCCAGCCTCGGGGCTGTCCGCGGGGGGACGGCTGCCTTCGGGGGGGACGGGGCAGGGCG
GGGTTCGGCTTCTGGCGTGTGACCGGCGGCTCTAGAGCCTCTGCTAACCATGTTCATGCCTTCTTCTTTT
TCCTACAGCTCCTGGGCAACGTGCTGGTTATTGTGCTGTCTCATCATTTTGGCAAAGAATTGATTTGATA
CCGCGGGCCCGGGGGTACCGAAGTTCCTATTCCGAAGTTCCTATTCTCTAGAAAGTATAGGAACTTCATC
AAAATAGGAAGACCAATGCTTCACCATCGACCCGAATTGCCAAGCATCACCATCGACAGAAGTTCCTATT
CCGAAGTTCCTATTCTTCAAAAGGTATAGGAACTTCGTCGACTTACAGTCTGGTCTCACCCCCACTCTTG
TGTGATTCCCATGAAGATATGATCTTCCCGCTTTGGGGAGTGACTGACACCTCCCTCCCTGTCCCTCTGA
GATTGTGTTGCGTAGGTTCTGATCGATTGACTCTTCTACAACATGTCATCAGGAAAATTATCAACATCAA
GGCAGTCAGGGCCCCTGCACTCAGTAATACATACTTCCCCCAGTTCGGGAGACCCAAGTCAACTCCTGAG
ACCTGATTGTGCACATCGGGAAGGTGAACTTCAACAAAATCCTCAGCCTCGTCACCGTCCTTGAAAACGG
TAGACGGGTCTGCCAGGGGGTGCACAAGGGGGATAACCGAGGATTCCAACAACTCCATATGTTGCTGGAG
GAGGGATGATTGCATCTCTGGGATTAAGACATTGCCGTCAGGTCCTAATATTATACCATTGAAAAACACC
CCGTTCACATGAGGATGACACCTCCCCCCAACTCTTAAACACCCTTTTGAAGGGAGGATCTCATTCCAAG
TTCTGACTGACTTGTAGTGAGCATCGGCTTCCATCAAGGTCTTGTTGAATATGGTATATGCTTTTCCAAA
CCCAGGGACAAGTTTTCTTAAATGACTGAGACGTCTGAAACTCACTGACTTGGTTGTCATGATGGACTCT
AGTGCATCCAGACACTCCTCTCTCTTCCTGACCAACTCCTCTACAACAAGGTGCTCAATTTCGTCTGAGC
GAAAGTCGTGCAGGTTCACCAACTTATCGGGAGGGCACCATTTGGTTTCATTTGATGTTTGCATCGAGAC
CCATGTTCCATCCATAAGTCTAAGTCCTAGAACTCCACATAACTTGAGTTTGCATGCTCCTTTTAAAGAC
TTATATAGGCCTCTTTCATCTACAAAGCCGCAAGTCTCACTCCCTTTGGATGCTCTCTTCCCTCTACTAT
TGGTAAAAATGTCACAAGACATCCCTAGTCTCGGATTCTCGGGCATCCAAATGGTGTAATCGTGGTTAGT
GGAGCAGTAGGTAGAAGACACCGCTACTCCTGAGCACTTCCCGCTAGGGAAGACCCTCGAGTGAAGGGAT
CTGTCATATGGGTCCAAATCTGCCACACTTGGAGATATGATAACGAGAGACTCCTTGGTGGTTTTTACAG
TTCGAAGCCAGCGGTAGTCAGGGTACGGATTGTGTAGAGACTCTTCATATCTGGGGTCACCGGCCATCTT
CCAGTTGTACGCGGCTCTACATGCATCTGGTGTTGGGCGGAAATGCTTTCTTTTGAACGTGGTTGTGACA
TAACCAACGAAGTTAGTGTAGGTTTCAGCCTCCGTCACAACGCCTGTGCAAGTGAACCCGTTCACTTTTA
TGGCTAAGATGTATCCAACTTTAAGTTCCATGTAGGAGAACCCTGACAGGTTGGTGCATCCTTCGTCCTC
CACTACCAAATTGTTTGGGCAGCTGAGGTGATGTATGTCAATCGGACTCCAGGGACCAAGCTTGTCTGGT
ATCGTGTAAATAGGGAATTTCCCAAAACACAATGGAAAAACCAGAAGGGGTACAAACAGGAGAGCCTGAG
GAACCATGGTGGCGCGCCGAAGTTCCTATACTTTCTAGAGAATAGGAACTTCGGAATAGGAACTTCCGTT
GGGATTCTTCCTATTTTGATCCAAGCATCACCATCGACCCTCTAGTCCAGATCTCACCATCGACCCGAAG
TTCCTATACCTTTTGAAGAATAGGAACTTCGGAATAGGAACTTCAAGCTTATATGCGGCCGATCGATAAT
CAACCTCTGGATTACAAAATTTGTGAAAGATTGACTGGTATTCTTAACTATGTTGCTCCTTTTACGCTAT
GTGGATACGCTGCTTTAATGCCTTTGTATCATGCTATTGCTTCCCGTATGGCTTTCATTTTCTCCTCCTT
GTATAAATCCTGGTTGCTGTCTCTTTATGAGGAGTTGTGGCCCGTTGTCAGGCAACGTGGCGTGGTGTGC
ACTGTGTTTGCTGACGCAACCCCCACTGGTTGGGGCATTGCCACCACCTGTCAGCTCCTTTCCGGGACTT
TCGCTTTCCCCCTCCCTATTGCCACGGCGGAACTCATCGCCGCCTGCCTTGCCCGCTGCTGGACAGGGGC
TCGGCTGTTGGGCACTGACAATTCCGTGGTGTTGTCGGGGAAATCATCGTCCTTTCCTTGGCTGCTCGCC
TGTGTTGCCACCTGGATTCTGCGCGGGACGTCCTTCTGCTACGTCCCTTCGGCCCTCAATCCAGCGGACC
TTCCTTCCCGCGGCCTGCTGCCGGCTCTGCGGCCTCTTCCGCGTCTTCGCCTTCGCCCTCAGACGAGTCG
GATCTCCCTTTGGGCCGCCTCCCCGCATCGATACCGTAGATCGATCTACGGGTGGCATCCCTGTGACCCC
TCCCCAGTGCCTCTCCTGGCCCTGGAAGTTGCCACTCCAGTGCCCACCAGCCTTGTCCTAATAAAATTAA
GTTGCATCATTTTGTCTGACTAGGTGTCCTTCTATAATATTATGGGGTGGAGGGGGGTGGTATGGAGCAA
GGGGCAAGTTGGGAAGACAACCTGTAGGGCCTGCGGGGTCTATTGGGAACCAAGCTGGAGTGCAGTGGCA
CAATCTTGGCTCACTGCAATCTCCGCCTCCTGGGTTCAAGCGATTCTCCTGCCTCAGCCTCCCGAGTTGT
TGGGATTCCAGGCATGCATGACCAGGCTCAGCTAATTTTTGTTTTTTTGGTAGAGACGGGGTTTCACCAT
ATTGGCCAGGCTGGTCTCCAACTCCTAATCTCAGGTGATCTACCCACCTTGGCCTCCCAAATTGCTGGGA
TTACAGGCGTGAACCACTGCTCCCTTCCCTGTCCTTCTGATTTTGTAGGTAACCACGTGCGGACCGAACT
AGTGCGGCCGCAGGAACCCCTAGTGATGGAGTTGGCCACTCCCTCTCTGCGCGCTCGCTCGCTCACTGAG
GCCGGGCGACCAAAGGTCGCCCGACGCCCGGGCTTTGCCCGGGCGGCCTCAGTGAGCGAGCGAGCGCGCA
GCTGCCTGCAGGGGCGCCTGATGCGGTATTTTCTCCTTACGCATCTGTGCGGTATTTCACACCGCATA
[142 nt withheld, positions 5179-5320]
C
[141 nt withheld, positions 5322-5462]
CCTTTGACGTTGGAGTCCACGTTCTTT
[37 nt withheld, positions 5490-5526]
ACCCTATCTCGGGCTATTCTTTTGATTTATAAGGGATTTTGCCGATTTCGGCCTATTGGTTAAAAAATGA
GCTGATTTAACAAAAATTTAACGCGAATTTTAACAAAATATTAACGTTTACAATTTTATGGTGCACTCTC
AGTACAATCTGCTCTGATGCCGCATAGTTAAGCCAGCCCCGACACCCGCCAACACCCGCTGACGCGCCCT
GACGGGCTTGTCTGCTCCCGGCATCCGCTTACAGACAAGCTGTGACCGTCTCCGGGAGCTGCATGTGTCA
GAGGTTTTCACCGTCATCACCGAAACGCGCGAGACGAAAGGGCCTCGTGATACGCCTATTTTTATAGGTT
AATGTCATGATAATAATGGTTTCTTAGACGTCAGGTGGCACTTTTCGGGGAAATGTGCGCGGAACCCCTA
TTTGTTTATTTTTCTAAATACATTCAAATATGTATCCGCTCATGAGACAATAACCCTGATAAATGCTTCA
ATAATATTGAAAAAGGAAGAGTATGAGTATTCAACATTTCCGTGTCGCCCTTATTCCCTTTTTTGCGGCA
TTTTGCCTTCCTGTTTTTGCTCACCCAGAAACGCTGGTGAAAGTAAAAGATGCTGAAGATCAGTTGGGTG
CACGAGTGGGTTACATCGAACTGGATCTCAACAGCGGTAAGATCCTTGAGAGTTTTCGCCCCGAAGAACG
TTTTCCAATGATGAGCACTTTTAAAGTTCTGCTATGTGGCGCGGTATTATCCCGTATTGACGCCGGGCAA
GAGCAACTCGGTCGCCGCATACACTATTCTCAGAATGACTTGGTTGAGTACTCACCAGTCACAGAAAAGC
ATCTTACGGATGGCATGACAGTAAGAGAATTATGCAGTGCTGCCATAACCATGAGTGATAACACTGCGGC
CAACTTACTTCTGACAACGATCGGAGGACCGAAGGAGCTAACCGCTTTTTTGCACAACATGGGGGATCAT
GTAACTCGCCTTGATCGTTGGGAACCGGAGCTGAATGAAGCCATACCAAACGACGAGCGTGACACCACGA
TGCCTGTAGCAATGGCAACAACGTTGCGCAAACTATTAACTGGCGAACTACTTACTCTAGCTTCCCGGCA
ACAATTAATAGACTGGATGGAGGCGGATAAAGTTGCAGGACCACTTCTGCGCTCGGCCCTTCCGGCTGGC
TGGTTTATTGCTGATAAATCTGGAGCCGGTGAGCGTGGGTCTCGCGGTATCATTGCAGCACTGGGGCCAG
ATGGTAAGCCCTCCCGTATCGTAGTTATCTACACGACGGGGAGTCAGGCAACTATGGATGAACGAAATAG
ACAGATCGCTGAGATAGGTGCCTCACTGATTAAGCATTGGTAACTGTCAGACCAAGTTTACTCATATATA
CTTTAGATTGATTTAAAACTTCATTTTTAATTTAAAAGGATCTAGGTGAAGATCCTTTTTGATAATCTCA
TGACCAAAATCCCTTAACGTGAGTTTTCGTTCCACTGAGCGTCAGACCCCGTAGAAAAGATCAAAGGATC
TTCTTGAGATCCTTTTTTTCTGCGCGTAATCTGCTGCTTGCAAACAAAAAAACCACCGCTACCAGCGGTG
GTTTGTTTGCCGGATCAAGAGCTACCAACTCTTTTTCCGAAGGTAACTGGCTTCAGCAGAGCGCAGATAC
CAAATACTGTCCTTCTAGTGTAGCCGTAGTTAGGCCACCACTTCAAGAACTCTGTAGCACCGCCTACATA
CCTCGCTCTGCTAATCCTGTTACCAGTGGCTGCTGCCAGTGGCGATAAGTCGTGTCTTACCGGGTTGGAC
TCAAGACGATAGTTACCGGATAAGGCGCAGCGGTCGGGCTGAACGGGGGGTTCGTGCACACAGCCCAGCT
TGGAGCGAACGACCTACACCGAACTGAGATACCTACAGCGTGAGCTATGAGAAAGCGCCACGCTTCCCGA
AGGGAGAAAGGCGGACAGGTATCCGGTAAGCGGCAGGGTCGGAACAGGAGAGCGCACGAGGGAGCTTCCA
GGGGGAAACGCCTGGTATCTTTATAGTCCTGTCGGGTTTCGCCACCTCTGACTTGAGCGTCGATTTTTGT
GATGCTCGTCAGGGGGGCGGAGCCTATGGAAAAACGCCAGCAACGCGGCCTTTTTACGGTTCCTGGCCTT
TTGCTGGCCTTTTGCTCACATGT
Features (pLannotate 1.2.2; 17 found; start..end, strand, type, name):
      1..141     -  repeat_region  AAV2 ITR: inverted terminal repeat of adeno-associated virus serotype 2 inverted
    227..530     +  enhancer       CMV enhancer: human cytomegalovirus immediate early enhancer
    532..809     +  promoter       chicken β-actin promoter: No description available
    811..1828    +  intron         chimeric intron: chimera between introns from chicken β-actin and rabbit β-globin
   1910..1957    +  protein_bind   FRT: FLP-mediated recombination occurs in the 8-bp core sequence TCTAGAAA (Turan and Bode, 2011). FLP recombinase from the Saccharomyces cerevisiae 2μ plasmid
   2076..3647    -  CDS            G: GLYCO_RABVS - Experimental evidence at protein level: Swiss-Prot protein existence level 1. Attaches the virus to host cellular receptor, inducing endocytosis of the virion. In the endosome, the acidic pH induces conformational changes in the glycoprotein trimer, which trigger fusion between virus and cell membrane. There is convincing in vitro evidence that the muscular form of the nicotinic acetylcholine receptor (nAChR), the neuronal cell adhesion molecule (NCAM), and the p75 neurotrophin receptor (p75NTR) bind glycoprotein and thereby facilitate rabies virus entry into cells (By similarity
   3659..3706    -  protein_bind   FRT: FLP-mediated recombination occurs in the 8-bp core sequence TCTAGAAA (Turan and Bode, 2011). FLP recombinase from the Saccharomyces cerevisiae 2μ plasmid
   3848..4436    +  misc_feature   WPRE: woodchuck hepatitis virus posttranscriptional regulatory element
   4460..4936    +  polyA_signal   hGH poly(A) signal: human growth hormone polyadenylation signal
   4982..5122    +  repeat_region  AAV2 ITR: inverted terminal repeat of adeno-associated virus serotype 2 inverted
   5127..5178    -  misc_feature   bom (fragment): basis of mobility region from pBR322
   5197..5577    +  rep_origin     M13 ori (sequence partly withheld): M13 bacteriophage origin of replication; arrow indicates direction of (+) strand synthesis
   5653..5702    -  misc_feature   bom (fragment): basis of mobility region from pBR322
   5804..5839    -  CDS            rop (fragment): Rop protein, which maintains plasmids at low copy number; rop
   5934..6038    +  promoter       AmpR promoter: bla
   6039..6899    +  CDS            AmpR: β-lactamase; bla; confers resistance to ampicillin, carbenicillin, and related antibiotics
   7070..7658    +  rep_origin     ori: high-copy-number ColE1/pMB1/pBR322/pUC origin of replication
