[The description below was written by a language model from this plasmid's Addgene catalogue record and pLannotate feature annotations shown in this document.]
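Description:
CAG-FLEx(FRT)-G is an AAV transfer plasmid built on a pAAV backbone for Flp recombinase-dependent expression of the rabies virus glycoprotein (G) in mammalian cells. The 7.7 kb plasmid is maintained in bacteria through a high-copy ColE1/pUC-type origin and selected with ampicillin via the β-lactamase gene. It also carries an M13 phage origin and small remnants of pBR322 bom and rop sequences. Two AAV2 inverted terminal repeats flank the expression cassette, defining the segment that is replicated and packaged into recombinant AAV particles when the necessary helper functions are supplied.

Between the ITRs, the composite CAG promoter (CMV immediate-early enhancer, chicken β-actin promoter and a chimeric β-actin/β-globin intron) provides strong, broadly active transcription. Downstream, the G coding sequence sits in the antisense orientation relative to the promoter and is bracketed by FRT sites in opposing orientations. The annotation detects one FRT on each side, although a FLEx design normally uses pairs of incompatible sites, so variant sites may have gone unannotated. In cells lacking Flp, no functional glycoprotein transcript is made. Flp-mediated recombination inverts the cassette into the sense orientation, switching on expression. A WPRE enhances transcript stability and expression, and the human growth hormone polyadenylation signal terminates the message.

The construct is intended for viral-genetic circuit tracing. Supplying G in Flp-expressing starter neurons complements glycoprotein-deleted modified rabies virus, allowing it to spread trans-synaptically from those cells to their connected partners, so that the inputs of genetically or projection-defined populations can be mapped.
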