Addgene plasmid #67828: CAG-FLEx(FRT)-G
Purpose: Flp-dependent expression of rabies glycoprotein to mediate trans-synaptic spread of modifed rabies virus in cells
Depositing lab: Liqun Luo. Depositing organization: Stanford University. Publication: Viral-genetic tracing of the input-output organization of a central noradrenaline circuit. Schwarz LA, Miyamichi K, Gao XJ, Beier KT, Weissbourd B, DeLoach KE, Ren J, Ibanes S, Malenka RC, Kremer EJ, Luo L. Nature. 2015 Aug 6;524(7563):88-92. doi: 10.1038/nature14600. Epub 2015 Jul 1. PubMed 26131933.
Backbone
  Vector backbone: pAAV
  Vector type: Mammalian Expression, AAV
Growth in bacteria
  Bacterial resistance: Ampicillin, 100 μg/mL
  Growth temperature: 37°C
  Growth strain: NEB Stable
  Copy number: High Copy
Gene/Insert
  Gene/Insert name: rabies glycoprotein
Terms and licenses: Academic/Nonprofit Terms; Industry Terms: Not Available to Industry
How to cite: CAG-FLEx(FRT)-G was a gift from Liqun Luo (Addgene plasmid # 67828 ; http://n2t.net/addgene:67828 ; RRID:Addgene_67828)
