>Addgene plasmid #67828 | CAG-FLEx(FRT)-G | addgene partial sequence | sequence record 133288 | pCAG-F 5'-GCAACGTGCTGGTTATTGTG-3'
CGGGGGTACCGAAGTTCCTATTCCGAAGTTCCTATTCTCTAGAAAGTATAGGAACTTCATCAAAATAGGA
AGACCAATGCTTCACCATCGACCCGAATTGCCAAGCATCACCATCGACAGAAGTTCCTATTCCGAAGTTC
CTATTCTTCAAAAGGTATAGGAACTTCGTCGACTTACAGTCTGGTCTCACCCCCACTCTTGTGTGATTCC
CATGAAGATATGATCTTCCCGCTTTGGGGAGTGACTGACACCTCCCTCCCTGTCCCTCTGAGATTGTGTT
GCGTAGGTTCTGATCGATTGACTCTTCTACAACATGTCATCAGGAAAATTATCAACATCAAGGCAGTCAG
GGCCCCTGCACTCAGTAATACATACTTCCCCCAGTTCGGGAGACCCAAGTCAACTCCTGAGACCTGATTG
TGCACATCGGGAAGGTGAACTTCAACAAAATCCTCAGCCTCGTCACCGTCCTTGAAAACGGTAGACGGGT
CTGCCAGGGGGTGCACAAGGGGGATAACCGAGGATTCCAACAACTCCATATGTTGCTGGAGGAGGGATGA
TTGCATCTCTGGGATTAAGACATTGCCGTCAGGTCCTAATATTATACCATTGAAAAACACCCCGTTCACA
TGAGGATGACACCTCCCCCCAACTCTTAAACACCCTTTTGAAGGGAGGATCTCATTCCAAGTTCTGACTG
ACTTGTAGTGAGCATCGGCTTCCATCAAGGTCTTGTTGAATATGGTATATGCTTT
